Addgene plasmid #68439: pCMV/MASC_(GLuc)_TOP1
Purpose: Transient expression of the "TOP1" construct, targeting the GLuc reporter, in mammalian cells. CMV/MASC expression backbone.
Depositing lab: John Rinn. Publication: Multiplexable, locus-specific targeting of long RNAs with CRISPR-Display. Shechner DM, Hacisuleyman E, Younger ST, Rinn JL. Nat Methods. 2015 Jul;12(7):664-70. doi: 10.1038/nmeth.3433. Epub 2015 Jun 1. PubMed 26030444.
Backbone
  Vector backbone: pNEB193
  Backbone manufacturer: NEB
  Vector type: Mammalian Expression, CRISPR, Synthetic Biology
Growth in bacteria
  Bacterial resistance: Ampicillin, 100 μg/mL
  Growth temperature: 37°C
  Growth strain: DH5alpha
  Copy number: High Copy
Gene/Insert
  Gene/Insert name: TOP1 construct
  gRNA/shRNA sequence: gRNA: GATCTAGATACGACTCACTAT
  Species: Synthetic
  Promoter: CMV
  Cloning method: Ligation Independent Cloning
  Sequencing primers: 5′ CMV-F; 3′ M13R
Terms and licenses: Academic/Nonprofit Terms; Industry Terms: Not Available to Industry
Depositor comments: sgRNA core targets the (ATCTAGATACGACTCACTAT) sequence in the Gluc reporter. Contains a 3'-"accessory domain," comprising the T. thermophilia P4-P6 domain appended with a casette of PP7 stem-loops. Trascription termination is by the MALAT1 ENE/MASC cassette
How to cite: pCMV/MASC_(GLuc)_TOP1 was a gift from John Rinn (Addgene plasmid # 68439 ; http://n2t.net/addgene:68439 ; RRID:Addgene_68439)
