[The description below was written by a language model from this plasmid's Addgene catalogue record and pLannotate feature annotations shown in this document.]
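Description:
pCMV/MASC_(GLuc)_TOP1 is a 4,010 nt mammalian transient-expression plasmid built on the pNEB193 cloning backbone, a pUC-type vector. It is propagated in E. coli at high copy from a ColE1/pUC origin and selected with ampicillin through the β-lactamase gene and its native promoter. Remnants of the parental backbone (lacZα fragment, lac promoter and operator, CAP site, partial MCS, and short rop, bom and lacI fragments) flank the insert and have no evident role in its mammalian function.

The payload is the synthetic "TOP1" CRISPR-Display RNA, transcribed by RNA polymerase II from the human CMV immediate-early enhancer and promoter rather than from a conventional PolIII guide promoter. The transcript begins with a spacer directed at a target sequence in a Gaussia luciferase (GLuc) reporter, followed by the Streptococcus pyogenes Cas9 guide RNA scaffold. According to the depositor, the sgRNA core carries a 3' accessory domain made of the Tetrahymena P4-P6 domain joined to a cassette of PP7 stem-loops. This region is not annotated in the feature table but presumably lies in the unannotated stretch between the scaffold and the terminator elements. The 3' end is formed by the MALAT1 ENE/mascRNA cassette. There, processing at the tRNA-like mascRNA leaves a triple-helix-stabilised, non-polyadenylated end, which allows a PolII transcript to serve as a guide. An SV40 poly(A) signal sits just downstream. A short match to the HIV-1 5' LTR immediately after the promoter is probably an annotation artefact.

The construct encodes no Cas9, so that protein must be supplied separately. It is used to test whether a long structured RNA appended to an sgRNA can be delivered to a reporter locus, with the PP7 loops available as binding sites for PP7 coat protein fusions.
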