Features (pLannotate 1.2.2; 17 found; start..end, strand, type, name):
      1..861     -  CDS            AmpR: β-lactamase; bla; confers resistance to ampicillin, carbenicillin, and related antibiotics
    862..966     -  promoter       AmpR promoter: bla
   1058..1090    +  CDS            rop (fragment): Rop protein, which maintains plasmids at low copy number; rop
   1186..1285    +  misc_feature   bom (fragment): basis of mobility region from pBR322
   1291..1448    -  CDS            lacZα (fragment): LacZα fragment of β-galactosidase; lacZ fragment
   1538..1841    +  enhancer       CMV enhancer: human cytomegalovirus immediate early enhancer
   1842..2045    +  promoter       CMV promoter: human cytomegalovirus (CMV) immediate early promoter
   2041..2074    +  LTR            5' LTR (truncated) (fragment): truncated 5' long terminal repeat (LTR) from HIV-1
   2101..2176    +  misc_RNA       gRNA scaffold: guide RNA scaffold for the Streptococcus pyogenes CRISPR/Cas9 system
   2621..2677    +  ncRNA          mascRNA-menRNA: Accession: RF01684 - MALAT1-associated small cytoplasmic RNA/MEN beta RNA
   2686..2804    +  polyA_signal   SV40 poly(A) signal: SV40 polyadenylation signal
   2818..2837    +  misc_feature   MCS (fragment): pUC18/19 multiple cloning site
   2874..2890    -  protein_bind   lac operator: The lac repressor binds to the lac operator to inhibit transcription in E. coli. This inhibition can be relieved by adding lactose or isopropyl-β-D-thiogalactopyranoside (IPTG). lac repressor encoded by lacI
   2898..2928    -  promoter       lac promoter: promoter for the E. coli lac operon
   2943..2964    -  protein_bind   CAP binding site: CAP binding activates transcription in the presence of cAMP. E. coli catabolite activator protein
   2977..3069    -  CDS            lacI (fragment): lac repressor; lacI; The lac repressor binds to the lac operator to inhibit transcription in E. coli. This inhibition can be relieved by adding lactose or isopropyl-β-D-thiogalactopyranoside (IPTG).
   3252..3840    -  rep_origin     ori: high-copy-number ColE1/pMB1/pBR322/pUC origin of replication
>Addgene plasmid #68439 | pCMV/MASC_(GLuc)_TOP1 | depositor full sequence | sequence record 120217 | Full Sequence
TTACCAATGCTTAATCAGTGAGGCACCTATCTCAGCGATCTGTCTATTTCGTTCATCCATAGTTGCCTGA
CTCCCCGTCGTGTAGATAACTACGATACGGGAGGGCTTACCATCTGGCCCCAGTGCTGCAATGATACCGC
GAGACCCACGCTCACCGGCTCCAGATTTATCAGCAATAAACCAGCCAGCCGGAAGGGCCGAGCGCAGAAG
TGGTCCTGCAACTTTATCCGCCTCCATCCAGTCTATTAATTGTTGCCGGGAAGCTAGAGTAAGTAGTTCG
CCAGTTAATAGTTTGCGCAACGTTGTTGCCATTGCTACAGGCATCGTGGTGTCACGCTCGTCGTTTGGTA
TGGCTTCATTCAGCTCCGGTTCCCAACGATCAAGGCGAGTTACATGATCCCCCATGTTGTGCAAAAAAGC
GGTTAGCTCCTTCGGTCCTCCGATCGTTGTCAGAAGTAAGTTGGCCGCAGTGTTATCACTCATGGTTATG
GCAGCACTGCATAATTCTCTTACTGTCATGCCATCCGTAAGATGCTTTTCTGTGACTGGTGAGTACTCAA
CCAAGTCATTCTGAGAATAGTGTATGCGGCGACCGAGTTGCTCTTGCCCGGCGTCAATACGGGATAATAC
CGCGCCACATAGCAGAACTTTAAAAGTGCTCATCATTGGAAAACGTTCTTCGGGGCGAAAACTCTCAAGG
ATCTTACCGCTGTTGAGATCCAGTTCGATGTAACCCACTCGTGCACCCAACTGATCTTCAGCATCTTTTA
CTTTCACCAGCGTTTCTGGGTGAGCAAAAACAGGAAGGCAAAATGCCGCAAAAAAGGGAATAAGGGCGAC
ACGGAAATGTTGAATACTCATACTCTTCCTTTTTCAATATTATTGAAGCATTTATCAGGGTTATTGTCTC
ATGAGCGGATACATATTTGAATGTATTTAGAAAAATAAACAAATAGGGGTTCCGCGCACATTTCCCCGAA
AAGTGCCACCTGACGTCTAAGAAACCATTATTATCATGACATTAACCTATAAAAATAGGCGTATCACGAG
GCCCTTTGCGCGTTTCGGTGATGACGGTGAAAACCTCTGACACATGCAGCTCCCGGTCACAGCTTGTCTG
TAAGCGGATGCCGGGAGCAGACAAGCCCGTCAGGGCGCGTCAGCGGGTGTTGGCGGGTGTCGGGGCTGGC
TTAACTATGCGGCATCAGAGCAGATTGTACTGAGAGTGCACCATATGCGGTGTGAAATACCGCACAGATG
CGTAAGGAGAAAATACCGCATCAGGCGCCATTCGCCATTCAGGCTGCGCAACTGTTGGGAAGGGCGATCG
GTGCGGGCCTCTTCGCTATTACGCCAGCTGGCGAAAGGGGGATGTGCTGCAAGGCGATTAAGTTGGGTAA
CGCCAGGGTTTTCCCAGTCACGACGTTGTAAAACGACGGCCAGTGAATTCGAGCTCGGTACTACATTGAT
TATTGACTAGTTATTAATAGTAATCAATTACGGGGTCATTAGTTCATAGCCCATATATGGAGTTCCGCGT
TACATAACTTACGGTAAATGGCCCGCCTGGCTGACCGCCCAACGACCCCCGCCCATTGACGTCAATAATG
ACGTATGTTCCCATAGTAACGCCAATAGGGACTTTCCATTGACGTCAATGGGTGGAGTATTTACGGTAAA
CTGCCCACTTGGCAGTACATCAAGTGTATCATATGCCAAGTACGCCCCCTATTGACGTCAATGACGGTAA
ATGGCCCGCCTGGCATTATGCCCAGTACATGACCTTATGGGACTTTCCTACTTGGCAGTACATCTACGTA
TTAGTCATCGCTATTACCATGGTGATGCGGTTTTGGCAGTACATCAATGGGCGTGGATAGCGGTTTGACT
CACGGGGATTTCCAAGTCTCCACCCCATTGACGTCAATGGGAGTTTGTTTTGGCACCAAAATCAACGGGA
CTTTCCAAAATGTCGTAACAACTCCGCCCCATTGACGCAAATGGGCGGTAGGCGTGTACGGTGGGAGGTC
TATATAAGCAGAGCTCTCTGGCTAACTAGAGAACCCACTGCTTACTGGCGATCTAGATACGACTCACTAT
GTTTTAGAGCTAGAAATAGCAAGTTAAAATAAGGCTAGTCCGTTATCAACTTGAAAAAGTGGCACCGAGT
CGGTGCTCTTCAACATCCCTCCTCTAAACCCGGAATTGCGGGAAAGGGGTCAACAGCCGTTCAGTACCAA
GTCTCAGGGGAAACTTTGAGATGGCCTTGCAAAGGGTATGGTAATAAGCTGACGGACATGGTCCTAACAC
GCAGCCAAGTCCTAAGTCAACAGTTTTTGGAGCAGACGATATGGCGTCGCTCCTTTTTCCAGCAGAGCAT
ATGGGCTCCGTGGTTTTTCCAGCAGACGATATGGCGTCGCTGGTTTTTGGAGCAGAGCATATGGGCTCGC
TCCTTTTTGCAGCAGACGATATGGCGTCGCTGCTTTTTCTGTTGATATGGATGCAGTTCTCGATTCGTCA
GTAGGGTTGTAAAGGTTTTTCTTTTCCTGAGAAAACAACCTTTTGTTTTCTCAGGTTTTGCTTTTTGGCC
TTTCCCTAGCTTTAAAAAAAAAAAAGCAAAAGACGCTGGTGGCTGGCACTCCTGGTTTCCAGGACGGGGT
TCAAGTCCCTGCGGTGTCTTTGCTTTTGTTTATTGCAGCTTATAATGGTTACAAATAAAGCAATAGCATC
ACAAATTTCACAAATAAAGCATTTTTTTCACTGCATTCTAGTTGTGGTTTGTCCAAACTCATCAATGTAT
CTTATTCGACTGTTTAAACCTGCAGGCATGCAAGCTTGGCGTAATCATGGTCATAGCTGTTTCCTGTGTG
AAATTGTTATCCGCTCACAATTCCACACAACATACGAGCCGGAAGCATAAAGTGTAAAGCCTGGGGTGCC
TAATGAGTGAGCTAACTCACATTAATTGCGTTGCGCTCACTGCCCGCTTTCCAGTCGGGAAACCTGTCGT
GCCAGCTGCATTAATGAATCGGCCAACGCGCGGGGAGAGGCGGTTTGCGTATTGGGCGCTCTTCCGCTTC
CTCGCTCACTGACTCGCTGCGCTCGGTCGTTCGGCTGCGGCGAGCGGTATCAGCTCACTCAAAGGCGGTA
ATACGGTTATCCACAGAATCAGGGGATAACGCAGGAAAGAACATGTGAGCAAAAGGCCAGCAAAAGGCCA
GGAACCGTAAAAAGGCCGCGTTGCTGGCGTTTTTCCATAGGCTCCGCCCCCCTGACGAGCATCACAAAAA
TCGACGCTCAAGTCAGAGGTGGCGAAACCCGACAGGACTATAAAGATACCAGGCGTTTCCCCCTGGAAGC
TCCCTCGTGCGCTCTCCTGTTCCGACCCTGCCGCTTACCGGATACCTGTCCGCCTTTCTCCCTTCGGGAA
GCGTGGCGCTTTCTCATAGCTCACGCTGTAGGTATCTCAGTTCGGTGTAGGTCGTTCGCTCCAAGCTGGG
CTGTGTGCACGAACCCCCCGTTCAGCCCGACCGCTGCGCCTTATCCGGTAACTATCGTCTTGAGTCCAAC
CCGGTAAGACACGACTTATCGCCACTGGCAGCAGCCACTGGTAACAGGATTAGCAGAGCGAGGTATGTAG
GCGGTGCTACAGAGTTCTTGAAGTGGTGGCCTAACTACGGCTACACTAGAAGAACAGTATTTGGTATCTG
CGCTCTGCTGAAGCCAGTTACCTTCGGAAAAAGAGTTGGTAGCTCTTGATCCGGCAAACAAACCACCGCT
GGTAGCGGTGGTTTTTTTGTTTGCAAGCAGCAGATTACGCGCAGAAAAAAAGGATCTCAAGAAGATCCTT
TGATCTTTTCTACGGGGTCTGACGCTCAGTGGAACGAAAACTCACGTTAAGGGATTTTGGTCATGAGATT
ATCAAAAAGGATCTTCACCTAGATCCTTTTAAATTAAAAATGAAGTTTTAAATCAATCTAAAGTATATAT
GAGTAAACTTGGTCTGACAG
