>Addgene plasmid #68439 | pCMV/MASC_(GLuc)_TOP1 | addgene partial sequence | sequence record 124654 | M13-Rev 5'-CAGGAAACAGCTATGACC-3'
GTTTAAACAGTCGAATAAGATACATTGATGAGTTTGGACAAACCACAACTAGAATGCAGTGAAAAAAATG
CTTTATTTGTGAAATTTGTGATGCTATTGCTTTATTTGTAACCATTATAAGCTGCAATAAACAAAAGCAA
AGACACCGCAGGGACTTGAACCCCGTCCTGGAAACCAGGAGTGCCAGCCACCAGCGTCTTTTGCTTTTTT
TTTTTTAAAGCTAGGGAAAGGCCAAAAAGCAAAACCTGAGAAAACAAAAGGTTGTTTTCTCAGGAAAAGA
AAAACCTTTACAACCCTACTGACGAATCGAGAACTGCATCCATATCAACAGAAAAAGCAGCGACGCCATA
TCGTCTGCTGCAAAAAGGAGCGAGCCCATATGCTCTGCTCCAAAAACCAGCGACGCCATATCGTCTGCTG
GAAAAACCACGGAGCCCATATGCTCTGCTGGAAAAAGGAGCGACGCCATATCGTCTGCTCCAAAAACTGT
TGACTTAGGACTTGGCTGCGTGTTAGGACCATGTCCGTCAGCTTATTACCATACCCTTTGCAAGGCCATC
TCAAAGTTTCCCCTGAGACTTGGTACTGAACGGCTGTTGACCCCTTTCCCGCAATTCCGGGTTTAGAGGA
GGGATGTTGAAGAGCACCGACTCGGTGCCACTTTTTCAAGTTGATAACGGACTAGCCTTATTTTAACTTG
CTATTTCTAGCTCTAAAACATAGTGAGTCGTATCTAGATCGCCAGTAAGCAGTGGGTTCTCTAGTTAGCC
AGAGAGCTCTGCTTATATAGACCTCCCACCGTACACGCCTACCGCCCATTTGCGTCAATGGGGCGGAGTT
GTTACGACATTTTGGAAAGTCCCGTTGATTTTGGTGCCAAAACAAACTCCCATTGACGTCAATGGGGTGG
AGACTTGGAAATCCCCGTGAGTCAAACCGCTATCCACGCCCATTGATGTACTGCCAAAACCGCATCACCA
TGGTAATAGCGATGACTAATACGTAGATGTACTGCCAAGTAGGAAAGTCCCATAAGGTCATGTACTGGGC
ATAATGCCAGGCGGGCCATTTACCGTCATTGACGTCAATAGGGGGCGTACTTGGCATATGATACACT
