>Addgene plasmid #68439 | pCMV/MASC_(GLuc)_TOP1 | addgene partial sequence | sequence record 124655 | CMV-F 5'-CGCAAATGGGCGGTAGGCGTG-3'
GCAGAGCTCTCTGGCTAACTAGAGAACCCACTGCTTACTGGCGATCTAGATACGACTCACTATGTTTTAG
AGCTAGAAATAGCAAGTTAAAATAAGGCTAGTCCGTTATCAACTTGAAAAAGTGGCACCGAGTCGGTGCT
CTTCAACATCCCTCCTCTAAACCCGGAATTGCGGGAAAGGGGTCAACAGCCGTTCAGTACCAAGTCTCAG
GGGAAACTTTGAGATGGCCTTGCAAAGGGTATGGTAATAAGCTGACGGACATGGTCCTAACACGCAGCCA
AGTCCTAAGTCAACAGTTTTTGGAGCAGACGATATGGCGTCGCTCCTTTTTCCAGCAGAGCATATGGGCT
CCGTGGTTTTTCCAGCAGACGATATGGCGTCGCTGGTTTTTGGAGCAGAGCATATGGGCTCGCTCCTTTT
TGCAGCAGACGATATGGCGTCGCTGCTTTTTCTGTTGATATGGATGCAGTTCTCGATTCGTCAGTAGGGT
TGTAAAGGTTTTTCTTTTCCTGAGAAAACAACCTTTTGTTTTCTCAGGTTTTGCTTTTTGGCCTTTCCCT
AGCTTTAAAAAAAAAAAAGCAAAAGACGCTGGTGGCTGGCACTCCTGGTTTCCAGGACGGGGTTCAAGTC
CCTGCGGTGTCTTTGCTTTTGTTTATTGCAGCTTATAATGGTTACAAATAAAGCAATAGCATCACAAATT
TCACAAATAAAGCATTTTTTTCACTGCATTCTAGTTGTGGTTTGTCCAAACTCATCAATGTATCTTATTC
GACTGTTTAAACCTGCAGGCATGCAAGCTTGGCGTAATCATGGTCATAGCTGTTTCCTGTGTGAAATTGT
TATCCGCTCACAATTCCACACAACATACGAGCCGGAAGCATAAAGTGTAAAGCCTGGGGTGCCTAATGAG
TGAGCTA
